Addgene plasmid #226479: POC1538
Purpose: pMOLC360_VR_I4 (Chloramphenicol R) containing the insert I4 to be assembled in POC1518 (pMOBK360_VL) using the site-selective methylation protection
Depositing lab: Christopher A. O'Callaghan. Depositing organization: University of Oxford. Publication: UniClo: scarless hierarchical DNA assembly without sequence constraint. Flores-Fernandez CN, Lin D, Robins K, O'Callaghan CA. Nucleic Acids Res. 2025 Jun 20;53(12):gkaf548. doi: 10.1093/nar/gkaf548. PubMed 40548934.
Backbone
  Vector backbone: pMXLC
  Backbone manufacturer: Self-made
  Backbone size w/o insert (bp): 1822
  Total vector size (bp): 2687
  Vector type: Bacterial Expression
Growth in bacteria
  Bacterial resistance: Chloramphenicol, 25 μg/mL
  Growth temperature: 37°C
  Growth strain: DH5alpha
  Copy number: Low Copy
Gene/Insert
  Gene/Insert name: DNA fragment flanked by BsaI sites (alt name: MICA gene fragment modified)
  Species: H. sapiens (human)
  Insert size (bp): 865
Terms and licenses: Academic/Nonprofit Terms; Industry Terms: Not Available to Industry
Depositor comments: The DH10B strain should be used for expression of this plasmid.
How to cite: POC1538 was a gift from Christopher A. O'Callaghan (Addgene plasmid # 226479 ; http://n2t.net/addgene:226479 ; RRID:Addgene_226479)
