[The description below was written by a language model from this plasmid's Addgene catalogue record and pLannotate feature annotations shown in this document.]
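Description:
POC1538 is a small (about 2.7 kb) bacterial cloning plasmid, also designated pMOLC360_VR_I4, built on a self-made pMXLC backbone of roughly 1.8 kb. It belongs to the UniClo system for scarless hierarchical DNA assembly. Although catalogued as a bacterial expression vector, it functions as a donor or part-carrying plasmid rather than an expression construct: the feature table shows no promoter driving the insert. Propagation in E. coli relies on a p15A origin of replication, consistent with the recorded low copy number and compatible with ColE1-type plasmids. Selection is by chloramphenicol, conferred by the cat gene (chloramphenicol acetyltransferase) under its native cat promoter. Short annotated fragments of an RSF origin and of the pBR322 bom region are probably partial homology matches in the backbone rather than functional elements.

The payload is an 865 bp DNA fragment called I4, a modified piece of the human MICA gene flanked by BsaI sites. The automated annotation labels a short stretch in the insert region as a fragment of mouse H2-D1. This most likely reflects the sequence similarity between MICA and classical MHC class I heavy chains, not the presence of genuine murine sequence. BsaI is a type IIS restriction enzyme that cuts outside its recognition site, so the fragment can be released with defined overhangs. According to the record, I4 is intended for assembly into the kanamycin-series recipient vector POC1518 (pMOBK360_VL) using site-selective methylation protection, in which methylation of chosen recognition sites blocks their cleavage so that only the desired sites are cut. The record does not specify which sites are protected or how.
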