Features (pLannotate 1.2.2; 6 found; start..end, strand, type, name):
    320..466     +  CDS            H2-D1 (fragment): HA1Y_MOUSE - Experimental evidence at protein level: Swiss-Prot protein existence level 1. Involved in the presentation of foreign antigens to the immune system. From Mus musculus (Mouse).
   1074..1176    +  promoter       cat promoter: promoter of the E. coli cat gene encoding chloramphenicol acetyltransferase
   1177..1833    +  CDS            cat: CAT_ECOLX - Experimental evidence at protein level: Swiss-Prot protein existence level 1. This enzyme is an effector of chloramphenicol resistance in bacteria. From Escherichia coli. This protein is used as a marker in many commonly used cloning vectors, such as pACYC184.
   1862..2407    +  rep_origin     p15A ori: Plasmids containing the medium-copy-number p15A origin of replication can be propagated in E. coli cells that contain a second plasmid with the ColE1 origin.
   2495..2550    +  rep_origin     RSF ori (fragment): Plasmids containing the RSF 1030 origin of replication can be propagated in E. coli cells that contain additional plasmids with compatible origins.
   2649..2670    -  misc_feature   bom (fragment): basis of mobility region from pBR322
>Addgene plasmid #226479 | POC1538 | addgene full sequence | sequence record 463778 | Addgene NGS Result
CACTCTGTGGTGCAGTACCTCTCACGACTAGGTCTCAGTCTCACCAAAACCCAACCATTGCAAGTGAAGA
AATGACATTAGTGTGCTACCTACTGTATTAACAAACAAAAAGGAAACTGGTCTCTATGAGAATCCCTATG
CGTGAGGAGTATTTAAATTAGGAGGGTCGGGCGGGTCTCAGCCCCTCCTCACCCCCAGGCTCCCACTCCA
TGAGGTATTTCTACACCTCCGTGTTATATAAATTTAATTTATATTTAAATTTAAAGTATATATACTAGTA
AAATTTATATACATATTTTAAGATATATCAAATATTAATTCCGCGGGGCCGGGGCCAGGGTCTCACACCC
TCCAGAGCATGTACGGCTGCGACGTAGTATTAATATATATCTAGTAAATTGGGCATGACCAGTACGCCTA
CGACGGCAAGGATTACATCGCCCTGAACGAGGACCTGCGCTCCTGGATCAGAGACTCGAACTTTCCAATC
CAAATGGATGGGGCCTGTGCCCATTTGGTGTTGAGTCCATCATGGGCTTTATGTGGTTAGTCCTCAGCTG
GGTCACCTTCACTGCTCCATTGTCCTTGTCCCTTCAGTGGAAACTTGTCCAGTGGGAGCTGTGACCACAG
AGGCTCACACATCGCCCAGGGCGGCCCCTGCACACGGGGGTCTCTGTGCATTCTGAGACAAATTTTCAGA
GCCATTCACCTCCTGCTCTGCTTCTAGAGCTCCTTTTCTGCTCTGCTCTTCTGCCCTCTCTCCCTGCCCT
GGTTCTAGTGGAGCTGCTGTGGCTGGAGAAATAGATTTAGGAGGTCACACCATATATATGAGACTTAAAA
CCTCAGGCATGGATGAAGCACCAAGGGAGTGACTGACTATGGAAAAGAATGAGCACAAGGACTGAACCTG
AGACCTAGTCGTGAGAGGTACTGCACCACGAAGTGTGCGGCCGCCTTCAGCGGCCGCACGAATAAATACC
TGTGACGGAAGATCACTTCGCAGAATAAATAAATCCTGGTGTCCCTGTTGATACCGGGAAGCCCTGGGCC
AACTTTTGGCGAAAATGAGACGTTGATCGGCACGTAAGAGGTTCCAACTTTCACCATAATGAAATAAGAT
CACTACCGGGCGTATTTTTTGAGTTATCGAGATTTTCAGGAGCTAAGGAAGCTAAAATGGAGAAAAAAAT
CACTGGATATACCACCGTTGATATATCCCAATGGCATCGTAAAGAACATTTTGAGGCATTTCAGTCAGTT
GCTCAATGTACCTATAACCAGACCGTTCAGCTGGATATTACGGCCTTTTTAAAGACCGTAAAGAAAAATA
AGCACAAGTTTTATCCGGCCTTTATTCACATTCTTGCCCGCCTGATGAATGCTCATCCGGAGTTCCGTAT
GGCAATGAAAGACGGTGAGCTGGTGATATGGGATAGTGTTCACCCTTGTTACACCGTTTTCCATGAGCAA
ACTGAAACGTTTTCATCGCTCTGGAGTGAATACCACGACGATTTCCGGCAGTTTCTACACATATATTCGC
AAGATGTGGCGTGTTACGGTGAAAACCTGGCCTATTTCCCTAAAGGGTTTATTGAGAATATGTTTTTCGT
CTCAGCCAATCCCTGGGTGAGTTTCACCAGTTTTGATTTAAACGTGGCCAATATGGACAACTTCTTCGCC
CCCGTTTTCACCATGGGCAAATATTATACGCAAGGCGACAAGGTGCTGATGCCGCTGGCGATTCAGGTTC
ATCATGCCGTTTGTGATGGCTTCCATGTCGGCAGAATGCTTAATGAATTACAACAGTACTGCGATGAGTG
GCAGGGCGGGGCGTAAGAGCCTGTTTAATAAGATGATCTTCTTGAGATCGTTTTGGTCTGCGCGTAATCT
CTTGCTCTGAAAACGAAAAAACCGCCTTGCAGGGCGGTTTTTCGAAGGTTCTCTGAGCTACCAACTCTTT
GAACCGAGGTAACTGGCTTGGAGGAGCGCAGTCACCAAAACTTGTCCTTTCAGTTTAGCCTTAACCGGCG
CATGACTTCAAGACTAACTCCTCTAAATCAATTACCAGTGGCTGCTGCCAGTGGTGCTTTTGCATGTCTT
TCCGGGTTGGACTCAAGACGATAGTTACCGGATAAGGCGCAGCGGTCGGACTGAACGGGGGGTTCGTGCA
TACAGTCCAGCTTGGAGCGAACTGCCTACCCGGAACTGAGTGTCAGGCGTGGAATGAGACAAACGCGGCC
ATAACAGCGGAATGACACCGGTAAACCGAAAGGCAGGAACAGGAGAGCGCACGAGGGAGCCGCCAGGGGG
AAACGCCTGGTATCTTTATAGTCCTGTCGGGTTTCGCCACCACTGATTTGAGCGTCAGATTTCGTGATGC
TTGTCAGGGGGGCGGAGCCTATGGAAAAACGGCTTTGCCGCGGCCCTCTCACTTCCCTGTTAAGTATCTT
CCTGGCATCTTCCAGGAAATCTCCGCCCCGTTCGTAAGCCATTTCCGCTCGCCGCAGTCGAACGACCGAG
CGTAGCGAGTCAGTGAGCGAGGAAGCGGAATATATCCTGTATCACATATTCTGCTGACGCACCGGTGCAG
CCTTTTTTCTCCTGCCACATGAAGCACTTCACTGACACCCTCATCAGTGCCAACATAGTAAGCCAGTATA
CACTCCGCTAGCGCGCAAGCGGCCGCA
